>Addgene plasmid #59365 | pICE-FLAG-NAT10-siR-WT | depositor full sequence | sequence record 92043 | pICE-FLAG-NAT10-siR-WT sequence 8086 bps
AAGCTTGCGGCCGCCGCCACCATGGATTACAAGGATGACGACGATAAGGGATCCATGCATCGGAAAAAGG
TGGATAACCGAATCCGGATTCTCATTGAGAATGGAGTAGCTGAGCGGCAAAGATCTCTCTTTGTTGTAGT
TGGGGATCGAGGAAAAGATCAGGTGGTAATACTTCATCACATGTTATCCAAAGCAACTGTGAAGGCTCGG
CCTTCAGTGCTGTGGTGTTATAAGAAAGAGCTGGGGTTTAGCAGTCACCGGAAGAAAAGAATGCGACAGC
TGCAGAAGAAAATAAAGAATGGAACACTGAACATAAAGCAGGACGACCCCTTTGAACTCTTCATAGCAGC
CACAAACATTCGCTACTGCTACTACAACGAGACCCACAAGATCCTGGGCAATACCTTCGGCATGTGTGTG
CTGCAGGATTTTGAAGCCTTAACTCCAAACTTGCTGGCCAGGACTGTAGAAACAGTGGAAGGTGGTGGGC
TAGTGGTCATCCTCCTACGGACCATGAACTCACTCAAGCAATTGTACACAGTGACTATGGATGTGCATTC
CAGGTACAGAACTGAGGCCCATCAGGATGTGGTGGGAAGATTTAATGAAAGGTTTATTCTGTCTCTGGCC
TCTTGTAAGAAGTGTCTCGTCATTGATGACCAGCTCAACATCCTGCCCATCTCCTCCCACGTTGCCACCA
TGGAGGCCCTGCCTCCCCAGACTCCGGATGAGAGTCTTGGTCCTTCTGATCTGGAGCTGAGGGAGTTGAA
GGAGAGCTTGCAGGACACCCAGCCTGTGGGTGTGTTGGTGGACTGCTGTAAGACTCTAGACCAGGCCAAA
GCTGTCTTGAAATTTATCGAGGGCATCTCTGAAAAGACCCTGAGGAGTACTGTTGCACTCACAGCTGCTC
GAGGACGGGGAAAATCTGCAGCCCTGGGATTGGCGATTGCTGGGGCGGTGGCATTTGGGTACTCCAATAT
CTTTGTTACCTCCCCAAGCCCTGATAACCTCCATACTCTGTTTGAATTTGTATTTAAAGGATTTGATGCT
CTGCAATATCAGGAACATCTGGATTATGAGATTATCCAGTCTCTAAATCCTGAATTTAACAAAGCAGTGA
TCAGAGTGAATGTATTTCGAGAACACAGGCAGACTATTCAGTATATACATCCTGCAGATGCTGTGAAGCT
GGGCCAGGCTGAACTAGTTGTGATTGATGAAGCTGCCGCCATCCCCCTCCCCTTGGTGAAGAGCCTACTT
GGCCCCTACCTTGTTTTCATGGCATCCACCATCAATGGCTATGAGGGCACTGGCCGGTCACTGTCCCTCA
AGCTAATTCAGCAGCTCCGTCAACAGAGCGCCCAGAGCCAGGTCAGCACCACTGCTGAGAATAAGACCAC
GACGACAGCCAGATTGGCATCAGCGCGGACACTGCATGAGGTTTCCCTCCAGGAGTCAATCCGATACGCC
CCTGGGGATGCAGTGGAGAAGTGGCTGAATGACTTGCTGTGCCTGGATTGCCTCAACATCACTCGGATAG
TCTCAGGCTGCCCCTTGCCTGAAGCTTGTGAACTGTACTATGTTAATAGAGATACCCTCTTTTGCTACCA
CAAGGCCTCTGAAGTTTTCCTCCAACGGCTTATGGCCCTCTACGTGGCTTCTCACTACAAGAACTCTCCC
AATGATCTCCAGATGCTCTCCGATGCACCTGCTCACCATCTCTTCTGCCTTCTGCCTCCTGTGCCCCCCA
CCCAGAATGCCCTTCCAGAAGTGCTTGCTGTTATCCAGGTGTGCCTTGAAGGGGAGATTTCTCGCCAGTC
CATCTTGAACAGTCTGTCTCGAGGCAAGAAGGCTTCAGGGGACCTGATTCCATGGACAGTGTCAGAACAG
TTCCAAGATCCAGACTTTGGTGGTCTGTCTGGTGGAAGGGTCGTTCGCATTGCTGTTCACCCAGATTATC
AAGGGATGGGCTATGGCAGCCGTGCTCTGCAGCTGCTGCAGATGTACTATGAAGGCAGGTTTCCTTGTCT
GGAGGAAAAGGTCCTTGAGACACCACAGGAAATTCACACCGTAAGCAGCGAGGCTGTCAGCTTGTTGGAA
GAGGTCATCACTCCCCGGAAGGACCTGCCTCCTTTACTCCTCAAATTGAATGAGAGGCCTGCCGAACGCC
TGGATTACCTGGGTGTTTCCTATGGCTTGACCCCCAGGCTCCTCAAGTTCTGGAAACGAGCTGGATTTGT
TCCTGTTTATCTGAGACAGACCCCGAATGACCTGACCGGAGAGCACTCGTGCATCATGCTGAAGACGCTC
ACTGATGAGGATGAGGCTGACCAGGGAGGCTGGCTTGCAGCCTTCTGGAAAGATTTCCGACGGCGGTTCC
TAGCCTTGCTCTCCTACCAGTTCAGTACCTTCTCTCCTTCCCTGGCTCTGAACATCATTCAGAACAGGAA
CATGGGGAAGCCAGCCCAGCCTGCCCTGAGCCGGGAGGAGCTGGAAGCACTCTTCCTCCCCTATGACCTG
AAGCGGCTGGAGATGTATTCACGGAATATGGTGGACTATCACCTCATCATGGACATGATCCCGGCCATCT
CTCGCATCTATTTCCTGAACCAGCTGGGGGACCTGGCCCTGTCTGCGGCTCAGTCGGCTCTTCTCTTGGG
GATTGGCCTGCAGCATAAGTCTGTGGACCAGCTGGAAAAGGAGATTGAGCTGCCCTCGGGCCAGTTGATG
GGACTTTTCAACCGGATCATCCGCAAAGTTGTGAAGCTATTTAATGAAGTTCAGGAAAAGGCCATTGAGG
AGCAGATGGTGGCAGCGAAGGATGTGGTCATGGAGCCCACGATGAAGACCCTCAGTGACGACCTAGATGA
AGCAGCAAAGGAATTTCAGGAGAAACACAAGAAGGAAGTAGGGAAGCTGAAATCAATGGATTTGAGTGAA
TATATTATCCGTGGGGACGATGAAGAGTGGAATGAAGTTTTGAACAAAGCTGGGCCGAACGCCTCGATCA
TCAGCCTGAAAAGTGACAAGAAAAGGAAGTTAGAGGCCAAACAAGAACCCAAACAGAGCAAGAAGTTGAA
GAACAGAGAGACAAAGAACAAAAAAGATATGAAACTGAAGCGGAAGAAATAGACGCGTCTGCAGTCTAGA
TAAACCCGCTGATCAGCCTCGACTGTGCCTTCTAGTTGCCAGCCATCTGTTGTTTGCCCCTCCCCCGTGC
CTTCCTTGACCCTGGAAGGTGCCACTCCCACTGTCCTTTCCTAATAAAATGAGGAAATTGCATCGCATTG
TCTGAGTAGGTGTCATTCTATTCTGGGGGGTGGGGTGGGGCAGGACAGCAAGGGGGAGGATTGGGAAGAC
AATAGCAGGCATGCTGGGGATGCGGTGGGCTCTATGGCTTCTGAGGCGGAAAGAACCAGCTGGGGCTCTA
GGGGGTATCCCC
[124 nt withheld, positions 3443-3566]
C
[91 nt withheld, positions 3568-3658]
A
[49 nt withheld, positions 3660-3708]
CCTTTGACGTTGGAGTCCACGTTCTTT
[37 nt withheld, positions 3736-3772]
ACCCTATCTCGGTCTATTCTTTTGATTTATAAGGGATTTTGCCGATTTCGGCCTATTGGTTAAAAAATGA
GCTGATTTAACAAAAATTTAACGCGAATTAATTCTGTGGAATGTGTGTCAGTTAGGGTGTGGAAAGTCCC
CAGGCTCCCCAGCAGGCAGAAGTATGCAAAGCATGCATCTCAATTAGTCAGCAACCAGGTGTGGAAAGTC
CCCAGGCTCCCCAGCAGGCAGAAGTATGCAAAGCATGCATCTCAATTAGTCAGCAACCATAGTCCCGCCC
CTAACTCCGCCCATCCCGCCCCTAACTCCGCCCAGTTCCGCCCATTCTCCGCCCCATGGCTGACTAATTT
TTTTTATTTATGCAGAGGCCGAGGCCGCCTCTGCCTCTGAGCTATTCCAGAAGTAGTGAGGAGGCTTTTT
TGGAGGCCTAGGCTTTTGCAAAAAGCTCCCGGGAGCTTGTATATCCATTTTCGGATCTGATCAGCACGTG
ACCATGACCGAGTACAAGCCCACGGTGCGCCTCGCCACCCGCGACGACGTCCCCAGGGCCGTACGCACCC
TCGCCGCCGCGTTCGCCGACTACCCCGCCACGCGCCACACCGTCGATCCGGACCGCCACATCGAGCGGGT
CACCGAGCTGCAAGAACTCTTCCTCACGCGCGTCGGGCTCGACATCGGCAAGGTGTGGGTCGCGGACGAC
GGCGCCGCGGTGGCGGTCTGGACCACGCCGGAGAGCGTCGAAGCGGGGGCGGTGTTCGCCGAGATCGGCC
CGCGCATGGCCGAGTTGAGCGGTTCCCGGCTGGCCGCGCAGCAACAGATGGAAGGCCTCCTGGCGCCGCA
CCGGCCCAAGGAGCCCGCGTGGTTCCTGGCCACCGTCGGCGTCTCGCCCGACCACCAGGGCAAGGGTCTG
GGCAGCGCCGTCGTGCTCCCCGGAGTGGAGGCGGCCGAGCGCGCCGGGGTGCCCGCCTTCCTGGAGACCT
CCGCGCCCCGCAACCTCCCCTTCTACGAGCGGCTCGGCTTCACCGTCACCGCCGACGTCGAGGTGCCCGA
AGGACCGCGCACCTGGTGCATGACCCGCAAGCCCGGTGCCTGACACGTGCTACGAGATTTCGATTCCACC
GCCGCCTTCTATGAAAGGTTGGGCTTCGGAATCGTTTTCCGGGACGCCGGCTGGATGATCCTCCAGCGCG
GGGATCTCATGCTGGAGTTCTTCGCCCACCCCAACTTGTTTATTGCAGCTTATAATGGTTACAAATAAAG
CAATAGCATCACAAATTTCACAAATAAAGCATTTTTTTCACTGCATTCTAGTTGTGGTTTGTCCAAACTC
ATCAATGTATCTTATCATGTCTGGCTAGCCGTCGACCTCTAGCTAGAGCTTGGCGTAATCATGGTCATAG
CTGTTTCCTGTGTGAAATTGTTATCCGCTCACAATTCCACACAACATACGAGCCGGAAGCATAAAGTGTA
AAGCCTGGGGTGCCTAATGAGTGAGCTAACTCACATTAATTGCGTTGCGCTCACTGCCCGCTTTCCAGTC
GGGAAACCTGTCGTGCCAGCTGCATTAATGAATCGGCCAACGCGCGGGGAGAGGCGGTTTGCGTATTGGG
CGCTCTTCCGCTTCCTCGCTCACTGACTCGCTGCGCTCGGTCGTTCGGCTGCGGCGAGCGGTATCAGCTC
ACTCAAAGGCGGTAATACGGTTATCCACAGAATCAGGGGATAACGCAGGAAAGAACATGTGAGCAAAAGG
CCAGCAAAAGGCCAGGAACCGTAAAAAGGCCGCGTTGCTGGCGTTTTTCCATAGGCTCCGCCCCCCTGAC
GAGCATCACAAAAATCGACGCTCAAGTCAGAGGTGGCGAAACCCGACAGGACTATAAAGATACCAGGCGT
TTCCCCCTGGAAGCTCCCTCGTGCGCTCTCCTGTTCCGACCCTGCCGCTTACCGGATACCTGTCCGCCTT
TCTCCCTTCGGGAAGCGTGGCGCTTTCTCATAGCTCACGCTGTAGGTATCTCAGTTCGGTGTAGGTCGTT
CGCTCCAAGCTGGGCTGTGTGCACGAACCCCCCGTTCAGCCCGACCGCTGCGCCTTATCCGGTAACTATC
GTCTTGAGTCCAACCCGGTAAGACACGACTTATCGCCACTGGCAGCAGCCACTGGTAACAGGATTAGCAG
AGCGAGGTATGTAGGCGGTGCTACAGAGTTCTTGAAGTGGTGGCCTAACTACGGCTACACTAGAAGAACA
GTATTTGGTATCTGCGCTCTGCTGAAGCCAGTTACCTTCGGAAAAAGAGTTGGTAGCTCTTGATCCGGCA
AACAAACCACCGCTGGTAGCGGTTTTTTTGTTTGCAAGCAGCAGATTACGCGCAGAAAAAAAGGATCTCA
AGAAGATCCTTTGATCTTTTCTACGGGGTCTGACGCTCAGTGGAACGAAAACTCACGTTAAGGGATTTTG
GTCATGAGATTATCAAAAAGGATCTTCACCTAGATCCTTTTAAATTAAAAATGAAGTTTTAAATCAATCT
AAAGTATATATGAGTAAACTTGGTCTGACAGTTACCAATGCTTAATCAGTGAGGCACCTATCTCAGCGAT
CTGTCTATTTCGTTCATCCATAGTTGCCTGACTCCCCGTCGTGTAGATAACTACGATACGGGAGGGCTTA
CCATCTGGCCCCAGTGCTGCAATGATACCGCGAGACCCACGCTCACCGGCTCCAGATTTATCAGCAATAA
ACCAGCCAGCCGGAAGGGCCGAGCGCAGAAGTGGTCCTGCAACTTTATCCGCCTCCATCCAGTCTATTAA
TTGTTGCCGGGAAGCTAGAGTAAGTAGTTCGCCAGTTAATAGTTTGCGCAACGTTGTTGCCATTGCTACA
GGCATCGTGGTGTCACGCTCGTCGTTTGGTATGGCTTCATTCAGCTCCGGTTCCCAACGATCAAGGCGAG
TTACATGATCCCCCATGTTGTGCAAAAAAGCGGTTAGCTCCTTCGGTCCTCCGATCGTTGTCAGAAGTAA
GTTGGCCGCAGTGTTATCACTCATGGTTATGGCAGCACTGCATAATTCTCTTACTGTCATGCCATCCGTA
AGATGCTTTTCTGTGACTGGTGAGTACTCAACCAAGTCATTCTGAGAATAGTGTATGCGGCGACCGAGTT
GCTCTTGCCCGGCGTCAATACGGGATAATACCGCGCCACATAGCAGAACTTTAAAAGTGCTCATCATTGG
AAAACGTTCTTCGGGGCGAAAACTCTCAAGGATCTTACCGCTGTTGAGATCCAGTTCGATGTAACCCACT
CGTGCACCCAACTGATCTTCAGCATCTTTTACTTTCACCAGCGTTTCTGGGTGAGCAAAAACAGGAAGGC
AAAATGCCGCAAAAAAGGGAATAAGGGCGACACGGAAATGTTGAATACTCATACTCTTCCTTTTTCAATA
TTATTGAAGCATTTATCAGGGTTATTGTCTCATGAGCGGATACATATTTGAATGTATTTAGAAAAATAAA
CAAATAGGGGTTCCGCGCACATTTCCCCGAAAAGTGCCACCTGACGTCGACGGATCGGGAGATCCTGTAC
GGGCCAGATATCCGCGTTGACATTGATTATTGACTAGTTATTAATAGTAATCAATTACGGGGTCATTAGT
TCATAGCCCATATATGGAGTTCCGCGTTACATAACTTACGGTAAATGGCCCGCCTGGCTGACCGCCCAAC
GACCCCCGCCCATTGACGTCAATAATGACGTATGTTCCCATAGTAACGCCAATAGGGACTTTCCATTGAC
GTCAATGGGTGGAGTATTTACGGTAAACTGCCCACTTGGCAGTACATCAAGTGTATCATATGCCAAGTAC
GCCCCCTATTGACGTCAATGACGGTAAATGGCCCGCCTGGCATTATGCCCAGTACATGACCTTATGGGAC
TTTCCTACTTGGCAGTACATCTACGTATTAGTCATCGCTATTACCATGGTGATGCGGTTTTGGCAGTACA
TCAATGGGCGTGGATAGCGGTTTGACTCACGGGGATTTCCAAGTCTCCACCCCATTGACGTCAATGGGAG
TTTGTTTTGGCACCAAAATCAACGGGACTTTCCAAAATGTCGTAACAACTCCGCCCCATTGACGCAAATG
GGCGGTAGGCGTGTACGGTGGGAGGTCTATATAAGCAGAGCTCTCCCTATCAGTGATAGAGATCTCCCTA
TCAGTGATAGAGATCGTCGACGAGCTCGTTTAGTGAACCGTCAGATCGCCTGGAGACGCCATCCACGCTG
TTTTGACCTCCATAGAAGACACCGGGACCGATCCAGCCTCCGGC
Features (pLannotate 1.2.2; 21 found; start..end, strand, type, name):
     25..51      +  CDS            3xFLAG (fragment): three tandem FLAG® epitope tags
     55..3129    +  CDS            NAT10: NAT10_HUMAN - Also known as ALP From Homo sapiens (Human).
   3173..3397    +  polyA_signal   bGH poly(A) signal: bovine growth hormone polyadenylation signal
   3401..3422    +  promoter       SV40 promoter (fragment): SV40 enhancer and early promoter
   3443..3871    +  rep_origin     f1 ori (sequence partly withheld): f1 bacteriophage origin of replication; arrow indicates direction of (+) strand synthesis
   3885..4214    +  promoter       SV40 promoter: SV40 enhancer and early promoter
   4266..4865    +  CDS            PuroR: puromycin N-acetyltransferase; pac from Streptomyces alboniger; confers resistance to puromycin
   4875..5000    +  CDS            ble (fragment): BLE_KLEPN - Experimental evidence at protein level: Swiss-Prot protein existence level 1. Binding protein with a strong affinity to the bleomycin family of antibiotics. Binds to CL990; an antimitotic-antibiotic compound. From Klebsiella pneumoniae.
   4995..5116    +  polyA_signal   SV40 poly(A) signal: SV40 polyadenylation signal
   5190..5206    -  protein_bind   lac operator: The lac repressor binds to the lac operator to inhibit transcription in E. coli. This inhibition can be relieved by adding lactose or isopropyl-β-D-thiogalactopyranoside (IPTG). lac repressor encoded by lacI
   5214..5244    -  promoter       lac promoter: promoter for the E. coli lac operon
   5259..5280    -  protein_bind   CAP binding site: CAP binding activates transcription in the presence of cAMP. E. coli catabolite activator protein
   5293..5385    -  CDS            lacI (fragment): lac repressor; lacI; The lac repressor binds to the lac operator to inhibit transcription in E. coli. This inhibition can be relieved by adding lactose or isopropyl-β-D-thiogalactopyranoside (IPTG).
   5568..6153    -  rep_origin     ori: high-copy-number ColE1/pMB1/pBR322/pUC origin of replication
   6324..7184    -  CDS            AmpR: β-lactamase; bla; confers resistance to ampicillin, carbenicillin, and related antibiotics
   7185..7289    -  promoter       AmpR promoter: bla
   7361..7740    +  enhancer       CMV enhancer: human cytomegalovirus immediate early enhancer
   7741..7944    +  promoter       CMV promoter: human cytomegalovirus (CMV) immediate early promoter
   7946..7965    +  promoter       PLtetO-1 promoter (fragment): modified phage lambda PL promoter with tet operator sites (Lutz and Bujard, 1997)
   7967..7986    +  promoter       PLtetO-1 promoter (fragment): modified phage lambda PL promoter with tet operator sites (Lutz and Bujard, 1997)
   7994..8027    +  promoter       TRE3GV promoter (fragment): 3rd-generation Tet-responsive promoter that can be activated by binding of Tet-On® 3G, optimized for retroviral and lentiviral vectors
