[The description below was written by a language model from this plasmid's Addgene catalogue record and pLannotate feature annotations shown in this document.]
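Description:
pICE-FLAG-NAT10-siR-WT is an 8,086 bp mammalian expression plasmid built on the pICE backbone. It is propagated in E. coli through a high-copy ColE1/pUC-type origin with ampicillin selection (AmpR under its own bla promoter). An f1 origin is also present, along with remnants of a lac promoter/operator region. For selection in mammalian cells, an SV40 enhancer/early promoter drives puromycin N-acetyltransferase, followed by an SV40 polyadenylation signal. A short fragment of a bleomycin-resistance gene annotated just after PuroR appears to be a leftover from an earlier marker rather than a functional element.

The payload is the human NAT10 cDNA, wild type in protein sequence but carrying mutations that make the transcript resistant to a siRNA. It was cloned between BamHI and MluI. An N-terminal FLAG tag, supplied by the modified backbone, lies immediately upstream of the coding sequence. The annotation software matches it as a fragment of 3xFLAG, consistent with a short FLAG epitope. Transcription is driven by a CMV-tet promoter, in which the CMV immediate-early enhancer and promoter are followed by short annotated fragments corresponding to tet operator sites, and it ends at the bovine growth hormone polyadenylation signal.

In ordinary cells, which lack the Tet repressor, this promoter is constitutively active. In T-REx cells, which express the repressor, the operators keep it silent until doxycycline is added. The siRNA-resistant design suits knockdown-and-rescue experiments, in which endogenous NAT10 is depleted and replaced with the tagged wild-type protein. The "WT" in the name suggests use alongside mutant counterparts, though the record does not describe these.
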