Addgene plasmid #59365: pICE-FLAG-NAT10-siR-WT
Purpose: Plasmid for constitutive or doxycycline-inducible expression of wild-type human NAT10 resistant to a siRNA. Confers resistance to puromycin. Use T-REx cells for doxycycline-inducible expression.
Depositing lab: Steve Jackson. Depositing organization: Gurdon Institute. Publication: Chemical inhibition of NAT10 corrects defects of laminopathic cells. Larrieu D, Britton S, Demir M, Rodriguez R, Jackson SP. Science. 2014 May 2;344(6183):527-32. doi: 10.1126/science.1252651. PubMed 24786082.
Backbone
  Vector backbone: pICE
  Backbone size w/o insert (bp): 5044
  Total vector size (bp): 8086
  Modifications to backbone: FLAG tag inserted between HindIII and BamHI of original pICE
  Vector type: Mammalian Expression
  Selectable markers: Puromycin
Growth in bacteria
  Bacterial resistance: Ampicillin, 100 μg/mL
  Growth temperature: 37°C
  Growth strain: XL1 Blue
  Copy number: High Copy
Gene/Insert
  Gene/Insert name: human NAT10 (alt names: NAT10; ALP; KIAA1709)
  Species: H. sapiens (human)
  Mutation: Mutations to render cDNA resistant to a siRNA
  GenBank ID: NM_024662
  Entrez Gene: NAT10 (a.k.a. ALP, Kre33, NET43)
  Promoter: CMV-tet
  Tag / fusion protein: FLAG (N terminal on backbone)
  Cloning method: Restriction Enzyme; 5′ cloning site BamHI (not destroyed); 3′ cloning site MluI (not destroyed)
  Sequencing primers: 5′ CMVpromoter forward; 3′ BGHpolyA reverse
Terms and licenses: Academic/Nonprofit Terms; Industry Terms: Not Available to Industry
How to cite: pICE-FLAG-NAT10-siR-WT was a gift from Steve Jackson (Addgene plasmid # 59365 ; http://n2t.net/addgene:59365 ; RRID:Addgene_59365)
