>Addgene plasmid #59365 | pICE-FLAG-NAT10-siR-WT | addgene partial sequence | sequence record 94217 | CMV-F 5'-CGCAAATGGGCGGTAGGCGTG-3'
TATCAGTGATAGAGATCTCCCTATCAGTGATAGAGATCGTCGACGAGCTCGTTTAGTGAACCGTCAGATC
GCCTGGAGACGCCATCCACGCTGTTTTGACCTCCATAGAAGACACCGGGACCGATCCAGCCTCCGGCAAG
CTTGCGGCCGCCGCCACCATGGATTACAAGGATGACGACGATAAGGGATCCATGCATCGGAAAAAGGTGG
ATAACCGAATCCGGATTCTCATTGAGAATGGAGTAGCTGAGCGGCAAAGATCTCTCTTTGTTGTAGTTGG
GGATCGAGGAAAAGATCAGGTGGTAATACTTCATCACATGTTATCCAAAGCAACTGTGAAGGCTCGGCCT
TCAGTGCTGTGGTGTTATAAGAAAGAGCTGGGGTTTAGCAGTCACCGGAAGAAAAGAATGCGACAGCTGC
AGAAGAAAATAAAGAATGGAACACTGAACATAAAGCAGGACGACCCCTTTGAACTCTTCATAGCAGCCAC
AAACATTCGCTACTGCTACTACAACGAGACCCACAAGATCCTGGGCAATACCTTCGGCATGTGTGTGCTG
CAGGATTTTGAAGCCTTAACTCCAAACTTGCTGGCCAGGACTGTAGAAACAGTGGAAGGTGGTGGGCTAG
TGGTCATCCTCCTACGGACCATGAACTCACTCAAGCAATTGTACACAGTGACTATGGATGTGCATTCCAG
GTACAGAACTGAGGCCCATCAGGATGTGGTGGGAAGATTTAATGAAAGGTTTATTCTGTCTCTGGCCTCT
TGTAAGAAGTGTCTCGTCATTGATGACCAGCTCAACATCCTGCCCATCTCCTCCCACGTTGCCACCATGG
AGGCCCTGCCTCCCCAGACTCCGGATGAGAGTCTTGGTCCTTCTGATCTGGAGCTGA
