>Addgene plasmid #59365 | pICE-FLAG-NAT10-siR-WT | addgene partial sequence | sequence record 94219 | BGH-rev 5'-TAGAAGGCACAGTCGAGG-3'
TGCAGACGCGTCTATTTCTTCCGCTTCAGTTTCATATCTTTTTTGTTCTTTGTCTCTCTGTTCTTCAACT
TCTTGCTCTGTTTGGGTTCTTGTTTGGCCTCTAACTTCCTTTTCTTGTCACTTTTCAGGCTGATGATCGA
GGCGTTCGGCCCAGCTTTGTTCAAAACTTCATTCCACTCTTCATCGTCCCCACGGATAATATATTCACTC
AAATCCATTGATTTCAGCTTCCCTACTTCCTTCTTGTGTTTCTCCTGAAATTCCTTTGCTGCTTCATCTA
GGTCGTCACTGAGGGTCTTCATCGTGGGCTCCATGACCACATCCTTCGCTGCCACCATCTGCTCCTCAAT
GGCCTTTTCCTGAACTTCATTAAATAGCTTCACAACTTTGCGGATGATCCGGTTGAAAAGTCCCATCAAC
TGGCCCGAGGGCAGCTCAATCTCCTTTTCCAGCTGGTCCACAGACTTATGCTGCAGGCCAATCCCCAAGA
GAAGAGCCGACTGAGCCGCAGACAGGGCCAGGTCCCCCAGCTGGTTCAGGAAATAGATGCGAGAGATGGC
CGGGATCATGTCCATGATGAGGTGATAGTCCACCATATTCCGTGAATACATCTCCAGCCGCTTCAGGTCA
TAGGGGAGGAAGAGTGCTTCCAGCTCCTCCCGGCTCAGGGCAGGCTGGGCTGGCTTCCCCATGTTCCTGT
TCTGAATGATGTTCAGAGCCAGGGAAGGAGAGAAGGTACTGAACTGGTAGGAGAGCAAGGCTAGGAACCG
CCGTCGGAAATCTTTCCAGAAGGCTGCAAGCCAGCCTCCCTGGTCAGCCTCATCCTCATCAGTGAGCGTC
TTCAGCATGATGCACGAGTGCTCTCCGGTCAGGTCATTC
